Addgene plasmid #188969: pA-RFP-rG2
Purpose: IPTG inducible mCherry with sgRNA
Depositing lab: Seung-Goo Lee. Depositing organization: Korea Research Institute of Bioscience and Biotechnology. Publication: CRISPRi-based programmable logic inverter cascade for antibiotic-free selection and maintenance of multiple plasmids. Kim SK, Kim H, Woo SG, Kim TH, Rha E, Kwon KK, Lee H, Lee SG, Lee DH. Nucleic Acids Res. 2022 Dec 9;50(22):13155-13171. doi: 10.1093/nar/gkac1104. PubMed 36511859.
Backbone
  Vector backbone: pACBB-eGFP
  Backbone manufacturer: Claudia Schmidt-dannert
  Backbone size w/o insert (bp): 2867
  Total vector size (bp): 4574
  Vector type: Bacterial Expression, Synthetic Biology
Growth in bacteria
  Bacterial resistance: Chloramphenicol, 25 μg/mL
  Growth temperature: 37°C
  Growth strain: DH5alpha
  Copy number: Low Copy
Gene/Insert 1
  Gene/Insert name: mCherry
  Species: Synthetic
  Insert size (bp): 1707
  Promoter: Ptrc
  Cloning method: Gibson Cloning
  Sequencing primers: 5′ agccagttacctcggttcaa; 3′ aacgacaggagcacgatcat
Gene/Insert 2
  Gene/Insert name: sgRNA: agtccatgtaatcagcgtctactagt
Terms and licenses: Academic/Nonprofit Terms; Industry Terms: Not Available to Industry
How to cite: pA-RFP-rG2 was a gift from Seung-Goo Lee (Addgene plasmid # 188969 ; http://n2t.net/addgene:188969 ; RRID:Addgene_188969)
