[The description below was written by a language model from this plasmid's Addgene catalogue record and pLannotate feature annotations shown in this document.]
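Description:
pA-RFP-rG2 is a bacterial expression and synthetic-biology plasmid of about 4.6 kb built on the pACBB-eGFP backbone and propagated in E. coli. It replicates from a p15A origin, which the record lists as low copy and which is compatible with ColE1-type plasmids, so it can coexist with other plasmids in the same cell. Selection is by chloramphenicol, through a cat (chloramphenicol acetyltransferase) gene driven by its native promoter. The feature table also picks up short fragments of the tetracycline resistance gene, IS1, an RSF origin and the pBR322 bom region. These appear to be non-functional remnants of the pACYC-type backbone lineage rather than designed parts.

The payload has two transcription units. In the first, the trc promoter (a strong trp/lac hybrid) followed by a lac operator drives the monomeric red fluorescent protein mCherry, and the unit ends in rrnB T1 and T7Te terminators. Lac repressor binding at the operator keeps expression off until IPTG is added. No lacI gene is annotated on the plasmid, so the repressor presumably has to come from the host or another plasmid. Downstream, a constitutive J23119(SpeI) promoter drives a single guide RNA made up of a user-defined spacer fused to the Streptococcus pyogenes Cas9 scaffold, followed by rrnB T1 and T2 terminators. The record does not state the target of this guide, and no Cas9 or dCas9 gene is present, so that protein must be supplied in trans.

The associated publication describes CRISPRi-based logic inverter cascades for antibiotic-free selection and maintenance of multiple plasmids. In that context this construct likely serves as one plasmid in such a set, with mCherry as an inducible readout and the sgRNA as a repressing signal.
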