Features (pLannotate 1.2.2; 21 found; start..end, strand, type, name):
     93..218     -  CDS            YPB1_ECOLX (fragment): Protein predicted: Swiss-Prot protein existence level 4. From Escherichia coli.
    354..447     +  CDS            TcR (fragment): tetracycline efflux protein; tet; confers resistance to tetracycline
    444..501     -  CDS            TcR (fragment): tetracycline efflux protein; tet; confers resistance to tetracycline
    488..586     +  CDS            YPB2_ECOLX (fragment): Protein predicted: Swiss-Prot protein existence level 4. From Escherichia coli.
    888..1544    -  CDS            cat: CAT_ECOLX - Experimental evidence at protein level: Swiss-Prot protein existence level 1. This enzyme is an effector of chloramphenicol resistance in bacteria. From Escherichia coli. This protein is used as a marker in many commonly used cloning vectors, such as pACYC184.
   1545..1647    -  promoter       cat promoter: promoter of the E. coli cat gene encoding chloramphenicol acetyltransferase
   1768..1911    +  mobile_element IS1 (fragment): prokaryotic transposable element IS1
   2030..2085    -  rep_origin     RSF ori (fragment): Plasmids containing the RSF 1030 origin of replication can be propagated in E. coli cells that contain additional plasmids with compatible origins.
   2173..2718    -  rep_origin     p15A ori: Plasmids containing the medium-copy-number p15A origin of replication can be propagated in E. coli cells that contain a second plasmid with the ColE1 origin.
   2894..2923    +  promoter       trc promoter: strong E. coli promoter; hybrid between the trp and lac UV5 promoters
   2931..2947    +  protein_bind   lac operator: The lac repressor binds to the lac operator to inhibit transcription in E. coli. This inhibition can be relieved by adding lactose or isopropyl-β-D-thiogalactopyranoside (IPTG). lac repressor encoded by lacI
   2996..3703    +  CDS            mCherry: mCherry is a basic (constitutively fluorescent) red fluorescent protein published in 2004, derived from Discosoma sp.. It is reported to be a very rapidly-maturing monomer with low acid sensitivity.
   3711..3737    +  misc_feature   MCS (fragment): pUC18/19 multiple cloning site
   3755..3826    +  terminator     rrnB T1 terminator: transcription terminator T1 from the E. coli rrnB gene
   3842..3869    +  terminator     T7Te terminator: phage T7 early transcription terminator
   3919..3953    +  promoter       J23119(SpeI) promoter: bacterial promoter (Registry of Standard Biological Parts BBa J23119) modified to end with an SpeI site
   3974..4049    +  misc_RNA       gRNA scaffold: guide RNA scaffold for the Streptococcus pyogenes CRISPR/Cas9 system
   4149..4264    +  ncRNA          5S rRNA: Accession: RF00001 - 5S ribosomal RNA
   4268..4354    +  terminator     rrnB T1 terminator: Escherichia coli rrnB; transcription terminator T1 from the E. coli rrnB gene
   4446..4473    +  terminator     rrnB T2 terminator: transcription terminator T2 from the E. coli rrnB gene
   4512..4548    -  misc_feature   bom (fragment): basis of mobility region from pBR322
>Addgene plasmid #188969 | pA-RFP-rG2 | addgene full sequence | sequence record 372765 | Addgene NGS Result
TCGGGCAGCGTTGGGTCCTGGCCACGGGTGCGCATGATCGTGCTCCTGTCGTTGAGGACCCGGCTAGGCT
GGCGGGGTTGCCTTACTGGTTAGCAGAATGAATCACCGATACGCGAGCGAACGTGAAGCGACTGCTGCTG
CAAAACGTCTGCGACCTGAGCAACAACATGAATGGTCTTCGGTTTCCGTGTTTCGTAAAGTCTGGAAACG
CGGAAGTCCCCTACGTGCTGCTGAAGTTGCCCGCAACAGAGAGTGGAACCAACCGGTGATACCACGATAC
TATGACTGAGAGTCAACGCCATGAGCGGCCTCATTTCTTATTCTGAGTTACAACAGTCCGCACCGCTGCC
GGTAGCTCCTTCCGGTGGGCGCGGGGCATGACTATCGTCGCCGCACTTATGACTGTCTTCTTTATCATGC
AACTCGTAGGACAGGTGCCGGCAGCGCCCAACAGTCCCCCGGCCACGGGGCCTGCCACCATACCCACGCC
GAAACAAGCGCCCTGCACCATTATGTTCCGGATCTGCATCGCAGGATGCTGCTGGCTACCCTGTGGAACA
CCTACATCTGTATTAACGAAGCGCTAACCGTTTTTATCAGGCTCTGGGAGGCAGAATAAATGATCATATC
GTCAATTATTACCTCCACGGGGAGAGCCTGAGCAAACTGGCCTCAGGCATTTGAGAAGCACACGGTCACA
CTGCTTCCGGTAGTCAATAAACCGGTAAACCAGCAATAGACATAAGCGGCTATTTAACGACCCTGCCCTG
AACCGACGACCGGGTCGAATTTGCTTTCGAATTTCTGCCATTCATCCGCTTATTATCACTTATTCAGGCG
TAGCAACCAGGCGTTTAAGGGCACCAATAACTGCCTTAAAAAAATTACGCCCCGCCCTGCCACTCATCGC
AGTACTGTTGTAATTCATTAAGCATTCTGCCGACATGGAAGCCATCACAAACGGCATGATGAACCTGAAT
CGCCAGCGGCATCAGCACCTTGTCGCCTTGCGTATAATATTTGCCCATGGTGAAAACGGGGGCGAAGAAG
TTGTCCATATTGGCCACGTTTAAATCAAAACTGGTGAAACTCACCCAGGGATTGGCTGAGACGAAAAACA
TATTCTCAATAAACCCTTTAGGGAAATAGGCCAGGTTTTCACCGTAACACGCCACATCTTGCGAATATAT
GTGTAGAAACTGCCGGAAATCGTCGTGGTATTCACTCCAGAGCGATGAAAACGTTTCAGTTTGCTCATGG
AAAACGGTGTAACAAGGGTGAACACTATCCCATATCACCAGCTCACCGTCTTTCATTGCCATACGGAACT
CCGGATGAGCATTCATCAGGCGGGCAAGAATGTGAATAAAGGCCGGATAAAACTTGTGCTTATTTTTCTT
TACGGTCTTTAAAAAGGCCGTAATATCCAGCTGAACGGTCTGGTTATAGGTACATTGAGCAACTGACTGA
AATGCCTCAAAATGTTCTTTACGATGCCATTGGGATATATCAACGGTGGTATATCCAGTGATTTTTTTCT
CCATTTTAGCTTCCTTAGCTCCTGAAAATCTCGATAACTCAAAAAATACGCCCGGTAGTGATCTTATTTC
ATTATGGTGAAAGTTGGAACCTCTTACGTGCCGATCAACGTCTCATTTTCGCCAAAAGTTGGCCCAGGGC
TTCCCGGTATCAACAGGGACACCAGGATTTATTTATTCTGCGAAGTGATCTTCCGTCACAGGTATTTATT
CGGCGCAAAGTGCGTCGGGTGATGCTGCCAACTTACTGATTTAGTGTATGATGGTGTTTTTGAGGTGCTC
CAGTGGCTTCTGTTTCTATCAGCTGTCCCTCCTGTTCAGCTACTGACGGGGTGGTGCGTAACGGCAAAAG
CACCGCCGGACATCAGCGCTAGCGGAGTGTATACTGGCTTACTATGTTGGCACTGATGAGGGTGTCAGTG
AAGTGCTTCATGTGGCAGGAGAAAAAAGGCTGCACCGGTGCGTCAGCAGAATATGTGATACAGGATATAT
TCCGCTTCCTCGCTCACTGACTCGCTACGCTCGGTCGTTCGACTGCGGCGAGCGGAAATGGCTTACGAAC
GGGGCGGAGATTTCCTGGAAGATGCCAGGAAGATACTTAACAGGGAAGTGAGAGGGCCGCGGCAAAGCCG
TTTTTCCATAGGCTCCGCCCCCCTGACAAGCATCACGAAATCTGACGCTCAAATCAGTGGTGGCGAAACC
CGACAGGACTATAAAGATACCAGGCGTTTCCCCCTGGCGGCTCCCTCGTGCGCTCTCCTGTTCCTGCCTT
TCGGTTTACCGGTGTCATTCCGCTGTTATGGCCGCGTTTGTCTCATTCCACGCCTGACACTCAGTTCCGG
GTAGGCAGTTCGCTCCAAGCTGGACTGTATGCACGAACCCCCCGTTCAGTCCGACCGCTGCGCCTTATCC
GGTAACTATCGTCTTGAGTCCAACCCGGAAAGACATGCAAAAGCACCACTGGCAGCAGCCACTGGTAATT
GATTTAGAGGAGTTAGTCTTGAAGTCATGCGCCGGTTAAGGCTAAACTGAAAGGACAAGTTTTGGTGACT
GCGCTCCTCCAAGCCAGTTACCTCGGTTCAAAGAGTTGGTAGCTCAGAGAACCTTCGAAAAACCGCCCTG
CAAGGCGGTTTTTTCGTTTTCAGAGCAAGAGATTACGCGCAGACCAAAACGATCTCAAGAAGATCATCTT
ATTAATCAGATAAAATATTTCAAGATTTCAGTGCAATTTATCTCTTCAAATGTAGCACCTGAAGTCAGCC
CTAATTCGTGTCGCTCAAGGCGCACTCCCGTTCTGGATAATGTTTTTTGCGCCGACATCATAACGGTTCT
GGCAAATATTCTGAAATGAGCTGTTGACAATTAATCATCCGGCTCGTATAATGTGTGGAATTGTGAGCGG
ATAACAATTTCGAATTCAAAAGATCTATCGATCGAGGATCCAGGAGGTACAATCAATGGTGAGCAAGGGC
GAGGAGGATAACATGGCCATCATCAAGGAGTTCATGCGCTTCAAGGTGCACATGGAGGGCTCCGTGAACG
GCCACGAGTTCGAGATCGAGGGCGAGGGCGAGGGCCGCCCCTACGAGGGCACCCAGACCGCCAAGCTGAA
GGTGACCAAGGGTGGCCCCCTGCCCTTCGCCTGGGACATCCTGTCCCCTCAGTTCATGTACGGCTCCAAG
GCCTACGTGAAGCACCCCGCCGACATCCCCGACTACTTGAAGCTGTCCTTCCCCGAGGGCTTCAAGTGGG
AGCGCGTGATGAACTTCGAGGACGGCGGCGTGGTGACCGTGACCCAGGACTCCTCCCTGCAGGACGGCGA
GTTCATCTACAAGGTGAAGCTGCGCGGCACCAACTTCCCCTCCGACGGCCCCGTAATGCAGAAGAAGACC
ATGGGCTGGGAGGCCTCCTCCGAGCGGATGTACCCCGAGGACGGCGCCCTGAAGGGCGAGATCAAGCAGA
GGCTGAAGCTGAAGGACGGCGGCCACTACGACGCTGAGGTCAAGACCACCTACAAGGCCAAGAAGCCCGT
GCAGCTGCCCGGCGCCTACAACGTCAACATCAAGTTGGACATCACCTCCCACAACGAGGACTACACCATC
GTGGAACAGTACGAACGCGCCGAGGGCCGCCACTCCACCGGCGGCATGGACGAGCTGTACAAGTAAGGTA
CCTCTAGAGTCGACCTGCAGGCATGCATAAGGATCTCCAGGCATCAAATAAAACGAAAGGCTCAGTCGAA
AGACTGGGCCTTTCGTTTTATCTGTTGTTTGTCGGTGAACGCTCTCTACTAGAGTCACACTGGCTCACCT
TCGGGTGGGCCTTTCTGCGTTTATACCTAGGGATATATTCCGCTTCCTCGGCGACCGGTTAAAGATCTTT
GACAGCTAGCTCAGTCCTAGGTATAATACTAGTAGACGCTGATTACATGGACTGTTTTAGAGCTAGAAAT
AGCAAGTTAAAATAAGGCTAGTCCGTTATCAACTTGAAAAAGTGGCACCGAGTCGGTGCTTTTTTTGACC
CGGGTGGCTGTTTTGGCGGATGAGAGAAGATTTTCAGCCTGATACAGATTAAATCAGAACGCAGAAGCGG
TCTGATAAAACAGAATTTGCCTGGCGGCAGTAGCGCGGTGGTCCCACCTGACCCCATGCCGAACTCAGAA
GTGAAACGCCGTAGCGCCGATGGTAGTGTGGGGTCTCCCCATGCGAGAGTAGGGAACTGCCAGGCATCAA
ATAAAACGAAAGGCTCAGTCGAAAGACTGGGCCTTTCGTTTTATCTGTTGTTTGTCGGTGAACGCTCTCC
TGAGTAGGACAAATCCGCCGGGAGCGGATTTGAACGTTGCGAAGCAACGGCCCGGAGGGTGGCGGGCAGG
ACGCCCGCCATAAACTGCCAGGCATCAAATTAAGCAGAAGGCCATCCTGACGGATGGCCTTTTTGCGTTT
CTACAAACTCGGATCCCATGGTACGCGTTGATTCTCCTTACGCATCTGTGCGGTATTTCACACCGCATGT
ACTAGTTAACTTCAGGACCTGCAGC
